>Addgene plasmid #13269 | L1-1151Y>A | depositor partial sequence | sequence record 7603 | Author sequence
NANAGCTGAGCGGCCGCCAGTGTGATGGATATCTGCAGAATTCCGGATCTGCCCAAGCTGGGGCAGAGCA
GCGTGTGCCCAGGAAGGGGTGCAGCTGGGTTTTGGCAATAAAGTGGGGACCGGGTGGTAGGAAGGGGATC
CGAGGCAGCAAGTTCTCCTCTGCCCCAACTCCAGCCTCCCATGGGCCTGCTGGAGAGGGAGGGGCCTGGA
TCCCAAGGCCAGGGGCACAGCATCTCCTGTCCTGGACTCCACTATTCTAGGGCCACGGCAGGGTTGATGG
GGGAAGTGGCCCCTGAGCTGTCATTGCCCCCTGCCGCCTCCTTCTCCTTCTTGCCACTGTACTGGCCAAT
GAACGAACCATCCTCGTTGAACTGAACATCCACGCTGCCCCCATAATCGGCCAGGCTGTCGTCACTGCCC
AGGGGCTTGATGTCCCCGTTGAGCGATGGCTGGCTGCTGCCAAAGGCCTTCTCCTCGTTGTCACTCTCCA
GGGACCTGTACTCGCCGAAGGTCTCATCTTTCATCGGTCGGGCCTCAGAGTCCACCTGGGTGTCCTCCTT
ATCCTTCACTGAGGCTTTGCCGCCCTTGCTGCGCTTGATGAAGCAGAGGATGAGCAGGACGAGGAGCAGG
AGGATGATGGCACTCACAAAGCCGATGAACCAGCCCTCAGTGGCGAAGCCAGCAGGAGGGAGCCTCACGC
GGCCTGTGCCATTGGTCTTCACAGCCATTTGGTGCCGGAACATCCTCTCCTTAAACAAGTGGATCTCGTA
GTCAGTGTCAGGCTGCAGGTCCCACTGCGTGTANGANCTCTGGTTGTAGCTGACATACTGTGGCGAAANG
GAAGCCCCACCCTTCTCTTCTCCNAAGGCTTTGAACAANATATGGAACCTGAAGTTGCCCTGGNCCTCCT
GGGGAACCNAGNAAACNANACTGTAATTTTCACCCGCTGTGGCTGAAAATGTTGCNAAAATCTGAAATCC
CAAACANGNCCTAATGNCTCCTTNCCGNANAAGGCTTCCCANGGNCCTNTTTGGGGGGGGCCTGAACTGN
AACNGTACCCCAGGTGGGGGCTGAAATCGTCANGTTGTGTGTCCAAATNCGGGTNCCAAGGTTNAAGAAA
TTGCCCNTGCCCCCNCTTCAGGGGGGGAAGAAAAAACNAACCGGNAAACCCCCTTTTGGTNAANGGGGTN
CCCCCANNNNANGGGGGTTNAAGGNCCCCNGGNANCCC
