>Addgene plasmid #13269 | L1-1151Y>A | addgene partial sequence | sequence record 19776 | 13269 with BGHrev
TATAGAATAGGGCCCTCTAGATGCATGCTCGAGCGGCCGCCAGTGTGATGGATATCTGCAGAATTCCGGA
TCTGCCCAAGCTGGGGCAGAGCAGCGTGTGCCCAGGAAGGGGTGCAGCTGGGTTTTGGCAATAAAGTGGG
GACCGGGTGGTAGGAAGGGGATCCGAGGCAGCAAGTTCTCCTCTGCCCCAACTCCAGCCTCCCATGGGCC
TGCTGGAGAGGGAGGGGCCTGGATCCCAAGGCCAGGGGCACAGCATCTCCTGTCCTGGACTCCACTATTC
TAGGGCCACGGCAGGGTTGATGGGGGAAGTGGCCCCTGAGCTGTCATTGCCCCCTGCCGCCTCCTTCTCC
TTCTTGCCACTGTACTGGCCAATGAACGAACCATCCTCGTTGAACTGAACATCCACGCTGCCCCCATAAT
CGGCCAGGCTGTCGTCACTGCCCAGGGGCTTGATGTCCCCGTTGAGCGATGGCTGGCTGCTGCCAAAGGC
CTTCTCCTCGTTGTCACTCTCCAGGGACCTGTACTCGCCGAAGGTCTCATCTTTCATCGGTCGGGCCTCA
GAGTCCACCTGGGTGTCCTCCTTATCCTTCACTGAGGCTTTGCCGCCCTTGCTGCGCTTGATGAAGCAGA
GGATGAGCAGGACGAGGAGCAAGAGGATGATGGCACTCACAAAGC
