[The description below was written by a language model from this plasmid's Addgene catalogue record.]
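Description:
L1-1151Y>A is a pcDNA3-based plasmid carrying human L1CAM, the neural cell adhesion molecule L1 (also known as CD171 or NCAM-L1), with a tyrosine-to-alanine substitution at residue 1151. The insert is about 3.7 kb and sits in a backbone of roughly 5.45 kb. It was cloned as an EcoRI fragment with both sites retained, so it can be excised with a single enzyme, though single-site cloning means orientation cannot be inferred from the cloning scheme alone. The flanking T7 and SP6 primer sites are listed for sequencing across the junctions. The plasmid is maintained at high copy in E. coli under ampicillin selection.

The catalogue lists the vector type as bacterial expression, but pcDNA3 is generally known as a mammalian expression backbone. It normally drives inserts from the CMV immediate-early promoter with a downstream polyadenylation signal and carries a neomycin resistance cassette for selecting transfected cells. No feature table accompanies this entry, so these elements are inferred from the backbone name rather than confirmed, and no epitope tag or reporter fusion is recorded.

The associated publication concerns the regulation of L1-mediated branching by two ezrin-radixin-moesin (ERM) binding sites: the RSLE region and a novel juxtamembrane site. The title suggests that the Y1151A mutation was made to test one of these ERM-binding sites, although the record does not state which site it affects or what the mutation does. The plasmid would typically be used alongside wild-type L1 to compare how loss of this residue affects L1 function in transfected cells.
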