Addgene plasmid #13269: L1-1151Y>A
Depositing lab: Vance Lemmon. Depositing organization: Case Western Reserve University. Publication: L1-mediated branching is regulated by two ezrin-radixin-moesin (ERM)-binding sites, the RSLE region and a novel juxtamembrane ERM-binding region. Cheng L, Itoh K, Lemmon V. J Neurosci. 2005 Jan 12. 25(2):395-403. 10.1523/JNEUROSCI.4097-04.2005 PubMed 15647482.
Backbone
  Vector backbone: pcDNA3
  Backbone size w/o insert (bp): 5450
  Vector type: Bacterial Expression
Growth in bacteria
  Bacterial resistance: Ampicillin, 100 μg/mL
  Growth temperature: 37°C
  Growth strain: DH5alpha
  Copy number: High Copy
Gene/Insert
  Gene/Insert name: L1CAM (alt names: hL1YA; L1-1151Y>A)
  Species: H. sapiens (human)
  Insert size (bp): 3700
  Entrez Gene: L1CAM (a.k.a. CAML1, CD171, HSAS, HSAS1, HYCX, MASA, MIC5, N-CAM-L1, N-CAML1, NCAM-L1, S10, SPG1)
  Cloning method: Restriction Enzyme; 5′ cloning site EcoRI (not destroyed); 3′ cloning site EcoRI (not destroyed)
  Sequencing primers: 5′ T7; 3′ SP6
Terms and licenses: Academic/Nonprofit Terms; Industry Terms: Not Available to Industry
How to cite: L1-1151Y>A was a gift from Vance Lemmon (Addgene plasmid # 13269 ; http://n2t.net/addgene:13269 ; RRID:Addgene_13269)
